Addgene plasmid #182845: pGEX-2T-TRR-C421-G2304D
Purpose: mutation G2304D (GGC/GAC), PCR product coding C-terminal residues 2011-2431 of TRR was inserted into modified pGEX-2T by Nde I-Nsi I sites
Depositing lab: Peter Harte. Depositing organization: Case Western Reserve University. Publication: Trithorax monomethylates histone H3K4 and interacts directly with CBP to promote H3K27 acetylation and antagonize Polycomb silencing. Tie F, Banerjee R, Saiakhova AR, Howard B, Monteith KE, Scacheri PC, Cosgrove MS, Harte PJ. Development. 2014 Mar;141(5):1129-39. doi: 10.1242/dev.102392. PubMed 24550119.
Backbone
  Vector backbone: pGEX-2T
  Backbone size w/o insert (bp): 4900
  Total vector size (bp): 6163
  Modifications to backbone: add NdeI and NsiI sites between BamHI and EcoRI sites
  Vector type: Bacterial Expression
Growth in bacteria
  Bacterial resistance: Ampicillin, 100 μg/mL
  Growth temperature: 37°C
  Growth strain: DH5alpha
  Copy number: High Copy
Gene/Insert
  Gene/Insert name: TRR 2011-2431 (alt name: trithorax-related)
  Species: D. melanogaster (fly)
  Insert size (bp): 1263
  Mutation: mutation G2304D (GGC/GAC)
  Entrez Gene: trr (a.k.a. Dmel_CG3848, CG3848, Dmel\CG3848, EG:63B12.3, TRR, Trr, anon-2Bb, dmll3/4)
  Tag / fusion protein: GST (N terminal on backbone)
  Cloning method: Restriction Enzyme; 5′ cloning site NdeI (not destroyed); 3′ cloning site NsiI (not destroyed)
  Sequencing primers: 5′ atgggtgcaggagcaggcgccac
Terms and licenses: Academic/Nonprofit Terms; Industry Terms: Not Available to Industry
Depositor comments: The cDNA clones of TRR (SD13650) was obtained from the Drosophila Genomics Resource Center (DGRC). Additional mutation was found at Q2050L. This is outside of the TRR SET domain (2293-2431 aa) and has no effect on its enzyme activity.
How to cite: pGEX-2T-TRR-C421-G2304D was a gift from Peter Harte (Addgene plasmid # 182845 ; http://n2t.net/addgene:182845 ; RRID:Addgene_182845)
