[The description below was written by a language model from this plasmid's Addgene catalogue record and pLannotate feature annotations shown in this document.]
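Description:
pGEX-2T-TRR-C421-G2304D is a bacterial expression plasmid for producing a GST-tagged, point-mutated C-terminal fragment of the Drosophila melanogaster histone methyltransferase Trithorax-related (TRR) in E. coli. The backbone is pGEX-2T, modified by adding NdeI and NsiI sites between the BamHI and EcoRI sites of the polylinker. It replicates from a high-copy ColE1/pMB1-type origin and is selected with ampicillin through the β-lactamase gene. Short annotated remnants (rop, bom, a lacZα segment and an E. coli yciV fragment) are backbone carry-over rather than functional payload. The catalogue lists a total size of 6,163 bp, while the sequenced record is slightly longer at 6,217 nt.

Expression is driven by the tac promoter followed by a lac operator, and the plasmid carries its own lacI repressor gene, so transcription is held off until it is induced with IPTG. The open reading frame begins with Schistosoma japonicum glutathione S-transferase and continues in frame into a PCR-derived insert of about 1.26 kb encoding TRR residues 2011–2431, cloned NdeI–NsiI with both sites retained. This region includes the SET domain (residues 2293–2431). The insert carries the engineered substitution G2304D, which lies within that domain. The depositor also notes an additional change, Q2050L, outside the SET domain and reported to have no effect on enzyme activity. The GST tag allows the fusion protein to be purified on glutathione resin. The record does not state the intended effect of G2304D, but the construct fits in vitro comparison of the mutant SET domain's histone H3K4 methyltransferase activity, in line with the associated study of Trithorax-family methylation.
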