Features (pLannotate 1.2.2; 17 found; start..end, strand, type, name):
    183..211     +  promoter       tac promoter: strong E. coli promoter; hybrid between the trp and lac UV5 promoters
    219..235     +  protein_bind   lac operator: The lac repressor binds to the lac operator to inhibit transcription in E. coli. This inhibition can be relieved by adding lactose or isopropyl-β-D-thiogalactopyranoside (IPTG). lac repressor encoded by lacI
    258..911     +  CDS            GST26_SCHJA: Experimental evidence at protein level: Swiss-Prot protein existence level 1. GST isoenzymes appear to play a central role in the parasite detoxification system. Other functions are also suspected including a role in increasing the solubility of haematin in the parasite gut. From Schistosoma japonicum (Blood fluke).
    930..2201    +  CDS            trr (fragment): TRR_DROME - Also known as KMT2C. Experimental evidence at protein level: Swiss-Prot protein existence level 1. Histone methyltransferase that acts as a coactivator for the ecdysone receptor during development. Specifically trimethylates 'Lys- 4' of histone H3, a specific tag for epigenetic transcriptional activation. Recruited by EcR in an ecdysone-dependent manner causing H3 'Lys-4' trimethylation at ecdysone-inducible promoters, leading to activate expression. Plays a central role in the developing compound eye, during the progression of the morphogenetic furrow and in post- furrow different
   2234..2273    +  CDS            rop (fragment): Rop protein, which maintains plasmids at low copy number; rop
   2375..2415    +  misc_feature   bom (fragment): basis of mobility region from pBR322
   2520..2624    +  promoter       AmpR promoter: bla
   2625..3485    +  CDS            AmpR: β-lactamase; bla; confers resistance to ampicillin, carbenicillin, and related antibiotics
   3656..4244    +  rep_origin     ori: high-copy-number ColE1/pMB1/pBR322/pUC origin of replication
   4430..4481    -  misc_feature   bom (fragment): basis of mobility region from pBR322
   4488..4565    +  promoter       lacI promoter: lacI
   4566..5648    +  CDS            lacI: lac repressor; lacI; The lac repressor binds to the lac operator to inhibit transcription in E. coli. This inhibition can be relieved by adding lactose or isopropyl-β-D-thiogalactopyranoside (IPTG).
   5661..5682    +  protein_bind   CAP binding site: CAP binding activates transcription in the presence of cAMP. E. coli catabolite activator protein
   5697..5727    +  promoter       lac promoter: promoter for the E. coli lac operon
   5735..5751    +  protein_bind   lac operator: The lac repressor binds to the lac operator to inhibit transcription in E. coli. This inhibition can be relieved by adding lactose or isopropyl-β-D-thiogalactopyranoside (IPTG). lac repressor encoded by lacI
   5771..5944    +  CDS            lacZα: LacZα fragment of β-galactosidase; lacZ fragment
   6208..107     -  CDS            yciV (fragment) (across the origin): RNAAM_ECOLI - Also known as trpH From Escherichia coli (strain K12).
>Addgene plasmid #182845 | pGEX-2T-TRR-C421-G2304D | addgene full sequence | sequence record 360041 | Addgene NGS Result
AGCTTATCGACTGCACGGTGCACCAATGCTTCTGGCGTCAGGCAGCCATCGGAAGCTGTGGTATGGCTGT
GCAGGTCGTAAATCACTGCATAATTCGTGTCGCTCAAGGCGCACTCCCGTTCTGGATAATGTTTTTTGCG
CCGACATCATAACGGTTCTGGCAAATATTCTGAAATGAGCTGTTGACAATTAATCATCGGCTCGTATAAT
GTGTGGAATTGTGAGCGGATAACAATTTCACACAGGAAACAGTATTCATGTCCCCTATACTAGGTTATTG
GAAAATTAAGGGCCTTGTGCAACCCACTCGACTTCTTTTGGAATATCTTGAAGAAAAATATGAAGAGCAT
TTGTATGAGCGCGATGAAGGTGATAAATGGCGAAACAAAAAGTTTGAATTGGGTTTGGAGTTTCCCAATC
TTCCTTATTATATTGATGGTGATGTTAAATTAACACAGTCTATGGCCATCATACGTTATATAGCTGACAA
GCACAACATGTTGGGTGGTTGTCCAAAAGAGCGTGCAGAGATTTCAATGCTTGAAGGAGCGGTTTTGGAT
ATTAGATACGGTGTTTCGAGAATTGCATATAGTAAAGACTTTGAAACTCTCAAAGTTGATTTTCTTAGCA
AGCTACCTGAAATGCTGAAAATGTTCGAAGATCGTTTATGTCATAAAACATATTTAAATGGTGATCATGT
AACCCATCCTGACTTCATGTTGTATGACGCTCTTGATGTTGTTTTATACATGGACCCAATGTGCCTGGAT
GCGTTCCCAAAATTAGTTTGTTTTAAAAAACGTATTGAAGCTATCCCACAAATTGATAAGTACTTGAAAT
CCAGCAAGTATATAGCATGGCCTTTGCAGGGCTGGCAAGCCACGTTTGGTGGTGGCGACCATCCTCCAAA
ATCGGATCTGGTTCCGCGTGGATCCCATATGGGTGCAGGAGCAGGCGCCACGACTGGCGCCGGATTAGGA
GGCTCTGTGGCAGATAATGAACTGAGCTCCCTGGTTGTCCACCGGAGAGTTTTTGTCGATCGGGATGAAA
ACCGTCTGGTGGCCACCGTCATGCACTATTCAGAGCTAAGCAACCTGCTCCGTGTGGGCAACATGACGTT
CCTGAACGTGGGTCAGTTACTGCCGCATCAGCTGGAGGCCTTCCACACACCCCACTACATCTACCCCATT
GGCTACAAGGTGAGTCGCTACTACTGGTGCGTGCGACGACCCAATCGTAGGTGTCGATACATTTGCAGTA
TCGCAGAGGCCGGATGCAAGCCCGAGTTTCGCATCCAGGTGCAGGACGCCGGCGACAAGGAGCCGGAGCG
CGAGTTTCGGGGCAGTTCGCCCTCGGCGGTCTGGCAGCAGATTCTGCAGCCAATCACGCGACTGCGTAAG
GTGCACAAGTGGTTGCAGCTCTTTCCCCAGCACATCAGTGGTGAGGACCTATTTGGCCTAACGGAACCGG
CCATTGTGCGAATCCTGGAAAGCCTCCCGGGCATTGAGACGCTCACTGACTACCGCTTCAAGTACGGTCG
CAACCCGCTTCTTGAGTTCCCGCTAGCCATCAATCCGTCTGGAGCGGCGCGTACGGAACCCAAGCAACGA
CAGCTGCTCGTCTGGAGGAAGCCGCATACGCAACGCACGGCCGGCAGCTGCAGCACGCAGCGGATGGCCA
ACTCGGCTGCGATTGCCGGAGAAGTGGCCTGCCCGTACAGCAAGCAGTTCGTGCATTCGAAGAGCTCCCA
GTACAAAAAGATGAAGCAGGAGTGGCGCAACAACGTCTACTTGGCGAGATCTAAGATCCAGGGTCTTGAC
TTGTATGCAGCTCGGGACATTGAAAAGCACACCATGATAATCGAGTACATTGGCGAGGTTATCCGCACCG
AGGTCTCCGAGATACGCGAGAAGCAGTACGAGTCCAAGAACCGTGGCATCTACATGTTCCGGCTGGATGA
AGACCGCGTGGTGGACGCCACTCTAAGCGGCGGGTTGGCGCGCTACATCAACCATTCGTGCAATCCCAAC
TGTGTTACCGAGATAGTGGAGGTCGATCGCGACGTGCGGATCATAATATTCGCCAAGCGGAAGATCTATC
GCGGCGAGGAGCTCTCGTACGACTACAAGTTCGACATTGAGGACGAGTCGCACAAGATACCGTGCGCCTG
TGGAGCGCCCAACTGTCGCAAGTGGATGAACATGAATCGAATTCATCGTGACTGACTGACGATCTGCCTC
GCGCGTTTCGGTGATGACGGTGAAAACCTCTGACACATGCAGCTCCCGGAGACGGTCACAGCTTGTCTGT
AAGCGGATGCCGGGAGCAGACAAGCCCGTCAGGGCGCGTCAGCGGGTGTTGGCGGGTGTCGGGGCGCAGC
CATGACCCAGTCACGTAGCGATAGCGGAGTGTATAATTCTTGAAGACGAAAGGGCCTCGTGATACGCCTA
TTTTTATAGGTTAATGTCATGATAATAATGGTTTCTTAGACGTCAGGTGGCACTTTTCGGGGAAATGTGC
GCGGAACCCCTATTTGTTTATTTTTCTAAATACATTCAAATATGTATCCGCTCATGAGACAATAACCCTG
ATAAATGCTTCAATAATATTGAAAAAGGAAGAGTATGAGTATTCAACATTTCCGTGTCGCCCTTATTCCC
TTTTTTGCGGCATTTTGCCTTCCTGTTTTTGCTCACCCAGAAACGCTGGTGAAAGTAAAAGATGCTGAAG
ATCAGTTGGGTGCACGAGTGGGTTACATCGAACTGGATCTCAACAGCGGTAAGATCCTTGAGAGTTTTCG
CCCCGAAGAACGTTTTCCAATGATGAGCACTTTTAAAGTTCTGCTATGTGGCGCGGTATTATCCCGTGTT
GACGCCGGGCAAGAGCAACTCGGTCGCCGCATACACTATTCTCAGAATGACTTGGTTGAGTACTCACCAG
TCACAGAAAAGCATCTTACGGATGGCATGACAGTAAGAGAATTATGCAGTGCTGCCATAACCATGAGTGA
TAACACTGCGGCCAACTTACTTCTGACAACGATCGGAGGACCGAAGGAGCTAACCGCTTTTTTGCACAAC
ATGGGGGATCATGTAACTCGCCTTGATCGTTGGGAACCGGAGCTGAATGAAGCCATACCAAACGACGAGC
GTGACACCACGATGCCTGCAGCAATGGCAACAACGTTGCGCAAACTATTAACTGGCGAACTACTTACTCT
AGCTTCCCGGCAACAATTAATAGACTGGATGGAGGCGGATAAAGTTGCAGGACCACTTCTGCGCTCGGCC
CTTCCGGCTGGCTGGTTTATTGCTGATAAATCTGGAGCCGGTGAGCGTGGGTCTCGCGGTATCATTGCAG
CACTGGGGCCAGATGGTAAGCCCTCCCGTATCGTAGTTATCTACACGACGGGGAGTCAGGCAACTATGGA
TGAACGAAATAGACAGATCGCTGAGATAGGTGCCTCACTGATTAAGCATTGGTAACTGTCAGACCAAGTT
TACTCATATATACTTTAGATTGATTTAAAACTTCATTTTTAATTTAAAAGGATCTAGGTGAAGATCCTTT
TTGATAATCTCATGACCAAAATCCCTTAACGTGAGTTTTCGTTCCACTGAGCGTCAGACCCCGTAGAAAA
GATCAAAGGATCTTCTTGAGATCCTTTTTTTCTGCGCGTAATCTGCTGCTTGCAAACAAAAAAACCACCG
CTACCAGCGGTGGTTTGTTTGCCGGATCAAGAGCTACCAACTCTTTTTCCGAAGGTAACTGGCTTCAGCA
GAGCGCAGATACCAAATACTGTCCTTCTAGTGTAGCCGTAGTTAGGCCACCACTTCAAGAACTCTGTAGC
ACCGCCTACATACCTCGCTCTGCTAATCCTGTTACCAGTGGCTGCTGCCAGTGGCGATAAGTCGTGTCTT
ACCGGGTTGGACTCAAGACGATAGTTACCGGATAAGGCGCAGCGGTCGGGCTGAACGGGGGGTTCGTGCA
CACAGCCCAGCTTGGAGCGAACGACCTACACCGAACTGAGATACCTACAGCGTGAGCTATGAGAAAGCGC
CACGCTTCCCGAAGGGAGAAAGGCGGACAGGTATCCGGTAAGCGGCAGGGTCGGAACAGGAGAGCGCACG
AGGGAGCTTCCAGGGGGAAACGCCTGGTATCTTTATAGTCCTGTCGGGTTTCGCCACCTCTGACTTGAGC
GTCGATTTTTGTGATGCTCGTCAGGGGGGCGGAGCCTATGGAAAAACGCCAGCAACGCGGCCTTTTTACG
GTTCCTGGCCTTTTGCTGGCCTTTTGCTCACATGTTCTTTCCTGCGTTATCCCCTGATTCTGTGGATAAC
CGTATTACCGCCTTTGAGTGAGCTGATACCGCTCGCCGCAGCCGAACGACCGAGCGCAGCGAGTCAGTGA
GCGAGGAAGCGGAAGAGCGCCTGATGCGGTATTTTCTCCTTACGCATCTGTGCGGTATTTCACACCGCAT
AAATTCCGACACCATCGAATGGCGCAAAACCTTTCGCGGTATGGCATGATAGCGCCCGGAAGAGAGTCAA
TTCAGGGTGGTGAATGTGAAACCAGTAACGTTATACGATGTCGCAGAGTATGCCGGTGTCTCTTATCAGA
CCGTTTCCCGCGTGGTGAACCAGGCCAGCCACGTTTCTGCGAAAACGCGGGAAAAAGTGGAAGCGGCGAT
GGCGGAGCTGAATTACATTCCCAACCGCGTGGCACAACAACTGGCGGGCAAACAGTCGTTGCTGATTGGC
GTTGCCACCTCCAGTCTGGCCCTGCACGCGCCGTCGCAAATTGTCGCGGCGATTAAATCTCGCGCCGATC
AACTGGGTGCCAGCGTGGTGGTGTCGATGGTAGAACGAAGCGGCGTCGAAGCCTGTAAAGCGGCGGTGCA
CAATCTTCTCGCGCAACGCGTCAGTGGGCTGATCATTAACTATCCGCTGGATGACCAGGATGCCATTGCT
GTGGAAGCTGCCTGCACTAATGTTCCGGCGTTATTTCTTGATGTCTCTGACCAGACACCCATCAACAGTA
TTATTTTCTCCCATGAAGACGGTACGCGACTGGGCGTGGAGCATCTGGTCGCATTGGGTCACCAGCAAAT
CGCGCTGTTAGCGGGCCCATTAAGTTCTGTCTCGGCGCGTCTGCGTCTGGCTGGCTGGCATAAATATCTC
ACTCGCAATCAAATTCAGCCGATAGCGGAACGGGAAGGCGACTGGAGTGCCATGTCCGGTTTTCAACAAA
CCATGCAAATGCTGAATGAGGGCATCGTTCCCACTGCGATGCTGGTTGCCAACGATCAGATGGCGCTGGG
CGCAATGCGCGCCATTACCGAGTCCGGGCTGCGCGTTGGTGCGGATATCTCGGTAGTGGGATACGACGAT
ACCGAAGACAGCTCATGTTATATCCCGCCGTTAACCACCATCAAACAGGATTTTCGCCTGCTGGGGCAAA
CCAGCGTGGACCGCTTGCTGCAACTCTCTCAGGGCCAGGCGGTGAAGGGCAATCAGCTGTTGCCCGTCTC
ACTGGTGAAAAGAAAAACCACCCTGGCGCCCAATACGCAAACCGCCTCTCCCCGCGCGTTGGCCGATTCA
TTAATGCAGCTGGCACGACAGGTTTCCCGACTGGAAAGCGGGCAGTGAGCGCAACGCAATTAATGTAAGT
TAGCTCACTCATTAGGCACCCCAGGCTTTACACTTTATGCTTCCGGCTCGTATGTTGTGTGGAATTGTGA
GCGGATAACAATTTCACACAGGAAACAGCTATGACCATGATTACGGATTCACTGGCCGTCGTTTTACAAC
GTCGTGACTGGGAAAACCCTGGCGTTACCCAACTTAATCGCCTTGCAGCACATCCCCCTTTCGCCAGCTG
GCGTAATAGCGAAGAGGCCCGCACCGATCGCCCTTCCCAACAGTTGCGCAGCCTGAATGGCGAATGGCGC
TTTGCCTGGTTTCCGGCACCAGAAGCGGTGCCGGAAAGCTGGCTGGAGTGCGATCTTCCTGAGGCCGATA
CTGTCGTCGTCCCCTCAAACTGGCAGATGCACGGTTACGATGCGCCCATCTACACCAACGTGACCTATCC
CATTACGGTCAATCCGCCGTTTGTTCCCACGGAGAATCCGACGGGTTGTTACTCGCTCACATTTAATGTT
GATGAAAGCTGGCTACAGGAAGGCCAGACGCGAATTATTTTTGATGGCGTTGGAATT
